>Addgene plasmid #218913 | pPB-TRE-V5-TurboID-MUTT2A-SARS-CoV2-NCAP-bGH polyA > mPGK-BlastR-SV40 polyA | addgene full sequence | sequence record 435140 | Addgene NGS Result
CGCCCGAAGGTCCTCCGGAGGCCCGGCATTCTGCACGCTTCAAAAGCGCACGTCTGCCGCGCTGTTCTCC
TCTTCCTCATCTCCGGGCCTTTCGACCTAACAGACCATGGCCAAGCCTTTGTCTCAAGAAGAATCCACCC
TCATTGAAAGAGCAACGGCTACAATCAACAGCATCCCCATCTCTGAAGACTACAGCGTCGCCAGCGCAGC
TCTCTCTAGCGACGGCCGCATCTTCACTGGTGTCAATGTATATCATTTTACTGGGGGACCTTGTGCAGAA
CTCGTGGTGCTGGGCACTGCTGCTGCTGCGGCAGCTGGCAACCTGACTTGTATCGTCGCGATCGGAAATG
AGAACAGGGGCATCTTGAGCCCCTGCGGACGGTGCCGACAGGTGCTTCTCGATCTGCATCCTGGGATCAA
AGCCATAGTGAAGGACAGTGATGGACAGCCGACGGCAGTTGGGATTCGTGAATTGCTGCCCTCTGGTTAT
GTGTGGGAGGGCTAAGGCTCCACTTGTTTATTGCAGCTTATAATGGTTACAAATAAAGCAATAGCATCAC
AAATTTCACAAATAAAGCATTTTTTTCACTGCATTCTAGTTGTGGTTTGTCCAAACTCATCAATGTATCT
TATCATGTCTGGCTCTGTATCAGATGTACAAAGTGGTACTAGTTAAAAGTTTTGTTACTTTATAGAAGAA
ATTTTGAGTTTTTGTTTTTTTTTAATAAATAAATAAACATAAATAAATTGTTTGTTGAATTTATTATTAG
TATGTAAGTGTAAATATAATAAAACTTAATATCTATTCAAATTAATAAATAAACCTCGATATACAGACCG
ATAAAACACATGCGTCAATTTTACGCATGATTATCTTTAACGTACGTCACAATATGATTATCTTTCTAGG
GTTAACCATCGACGAGAAAGGGACTGAAGCTGCTGGGGCCATGTTTTTAGAGGCCATACCCATGTCTATC
CCCCCCGAGGTCAAGTTCAACAAACCCTTTGTCTTCTTAATGATTGAACAAAATACCAAGTCTCCCCTCT
TCATGGGAAAAGTGGTGAATCCCACCCAAAAATAACTGCCTCTCGCTCCTCAACCCCTCCCCTCCATCCC
TGGCCCCCTCCCTGGATGACATTAAAGAAGGGTTGAGCTGGTCCCTGCCTGCATGTGACTGTAAATCCCT
CCCATGTTTTCTCTGAGTCTCCCTTTGCCTGCTGAGGCTGTATGTGGGCTCCAGGTAACAGTGCTGTCTT
CGGGCCCCCTGAACTGTGTTCATGGAGCATCTGGCTGGGTAGGCACATGCTGGGCTTGAATCCAGGGGGG
ACTGAATCCTCAGCTTACGGACCTGGGCCCATCTGTTTCTGGAGGGCTCCAGTCTTCCTTGTCCTGTCTT
TGAGTCCCCAAGAAGGAATCACAGGGGAGGAACCAGATACCAGCCATGACCCCAGGCTCCACCAAGCATC
TTCATGTCCCCCTGCTCATCCCCCACTCCCCCCCACCCAGAGTTGCTCATCCTGCCAGGGCTGGCTGTGC
CCACCCCAAGGCTGCCCTCCTGGGGACCCCAGAACTGCCTGATCGTGCCGTGGCCCAGTTTTGTGGCATC
TGCAGCAACACAAGAGAGAGGACAATGTCCTCCTCTTGACCCGCTGTCACCTAACCAGACTCGGGCCCTG
CACCTCTCAGGCACTTCTGGAAAATGACTGAGGCAGATTCTTCCTGAAGCCCATTCTCCATGGGGCAACA
AGGACACCTATTCTGTCCTTGTCCTTCCATCGCTGCCCCAGAAAGCCTCACATATCTCCGTTTAGAATCA
GGTCCCTTCTCCCCAGATGAAGAGGAGGGTCTCTGCTTTGTTTTCTCTATCTCCTCCTCAGACTTGACCA
GGCCCAGCAGGCCCCAGAAGACCATTAATTAAGGCCGGGCCGCTCTAGAACTAGTGGATCCCCCGGGCTG
CAGGAATTCGATATCAAGCTTATCGATACCGTCGACCTCGAGGGGGGGCCCGGTACCCAGCTTTTGTTCC
CTTTAGTGAGGGTTAATTGCGCGCTTGGCGTAATCATGGTCATAGCTGTTTCCTGTGTGAAATTGTTATC
CGCTCACAATTCCACACAACATACGAGCCGGGAGCATAAAGTGTAAAGCCTGGGGTGCCTAATGAGTGAG
CTAACTCACATTAATTGCGTTGCGCTCACTGCCCGCTTTCCAGTCGGGAAACCTGTCGTGCCAGCTGCAT
TAATGAATCGGCCAACGCGCGGGGAGAGGCGGTTTGCGTATTGGGCGCTCTTCCGCTTCCTCGCTCACTG
ACTCGCTGCGCTCGGTCGTTCGGCTGCGGCGAGCGGTATCAGCTCACTCAAAGGCGGTAATACGGTTATC
CACAGAATCAGGGGATAACGCAGGAAAGAACATGTGAGCAAAAGGCCAGCAAAAGGCCAGGAACCGTAAA
AAGGCCGCGTTGCTGGCGTTTTTCCATAGGCTCCGCCCCCCTGACGAGCATCACAAAAATCGACGCTCAA
GTCAGAGGTGGCGAAACCCGACAGGACTATAAAGATACCAGGCGTTTCCCCCTGGAAGCTCCCTCGTGCG
CTCTCCTGTTCCGACCCTGCCGCTTACCGGATACCTGTCCGCCTTTCTCCCTTCGGGAAGCGTGGCGCTT
TCTCATAGCTCACGCTGTAGGTATCTCAGTTCGGTGTAGGTCGTTCGCTCCAAGCTGGGCTGTGTGCACG
AACCCCCCGTTCAGCCCGACCGCTGCGCCTTATCCGGTAACTATCGTCTTGAGTCCAACCCGGTAAGACA
CGACTTATCGCCACTGGCAGCAGCCACTGGTAACAGGATTAGCAGAGCGAGGTATGTAGGCGGTGCTACA
GAGTTCTTGAAGTGGTGGCCTAACTACGGCTACACTAGAAGAACAGTATTTGGTATCTGCGCTCTGCTGA
AGCCAGTTACCTTCGGAAAAAGAGTTGGTAGCTCTTGATCCGGCAAACAAACCACCGCTGGTAGCGGTGG
TTTTTTTGTTTGCAAGCAGCAGATTACGCGCAGAAAAAAAGGATCTCAAGAAGATCCTTTGATCTTTTCT
ACGGGGTCTGACGCTCAGTGGAACGAAAACTCACGTTAAGGGATTTTGGTCATGAGATTATCAAAAAGGA
TCTTCACCTAGATCCTTTTAAATTAAAAATGAAGTTTTAAATCAATCTAAAGTATATATGAGTAAACTTG
GTCTGACAGTTACCAATGCTTAATCAGTGAGGCACCTATCTCAGCGATCTGTCTATTTCGTTCATCCATA
GTTGCCTGACTCCCCGTCGTGTAGATAACTACGATACGGGAGGGCTTACCATCTGGCCCCAGTGCTGCAA
TGATACCGCGAGACCCACGCTCACCGGCTCCAGATTTATCAGCAATAAACCAGCCAGCCGGAAGGGCCGA
GCGCAGAAGTGGTCCTGCAACTTTATCCGCCTCCATCCAGTCTATTAATTGTTGCCGGGAAGCTAGAGTA
AGTAGTTCGCCAGTTAATAGTTTGCGCAACGTTGTTGCCATTGCTACAGGCATCGTGGTGTCACGCTCGT
CGTTTGGTATGGCTTCATTCAGCTCCGGTTCCCAACGATCAAGGCGAGTTACATGATCCCCCATGTTGTG
CAAAAAAGCGGTTAGCTCCTTCGGTCCTCCGATCGTTGTCAGAAGTAAGTTGGCCGCAGTGTTATCACTC
ATGGTTATGGCAGCACTGCATAATTCTCTTACTGTCATGCCATCCGTAAGATGCTTTTCTGTGACTGGTG
AGTACTCAACCAAGTCATTCTGAGAATAGTGTATGCGGCGACCGAGTTGCTCTTGCCCGGCGTCAATACG
GGATAATACCGCGCCACATAGCAGAACTTTAAAAGTGCTCATCATTGGAAAACGTTCTTCGGGGCGAAAA
CTCTCAAGGATCTTACCGCTGTTGAGATCCAGTTCGATGTAACCCACTCGTGCACCCAACTGATCTTCAG
CATCTTTTACTTTCACCAGCGTTTCTGGGTGAGCAAAAACAGGAAGGCAAAATGCCGCAAAAAAGGGAAT
AAGGGCGACACGGAAATGTTGAATACTCATACTCTTCCTTTTTCAATATTATTGAAGCATTTATCAGGGT
TATTGTCTCATGAGCGGATACATATTTGAATGTATTTAGAAAAATAAACAAATAGGGGTTCCGCGCACAT
TTCCCCGAAAAGTGCCACCTAAATTGTAAGCGTTAATATTTTGTTAAAATTCGCGTTAAATTTTTGTTAA
ATCAGCTCATTTTTTAACCAATAGGCCGAAATCGGCAAAATCCCTTATAAATCAAAAGAATAGACCGAGA
TAGGGT
[37 nt withheld, positions 4347-4383]
AAAGAACGTGGACTCCAACGTCAAAGG
[49 nt withheld, positions 4411-4459]
T
[91 nt withheld, positions 4461-4551]
G
[124 nt withheld, positions 4553-4676]
CCCATTCGCCATTCAGGCTGCGCAACTGTTGGGAAGGGCGATCGGTGCGGGCCTCTTCGCTATTACGCCA
GCTGGCGAAAGGGGGATGTGCTGCAAGGCGATTAAGTTGGGTAACGCCAGGGTTTTCCCAGTCACGACGT
TGTAAAACGACGGCCAGTGAGCGCGCGTAATACGACTCACTATAGGGCGAATTGGAGCTCGTTTAAACGG
CGCGCCTCTGCACGACAGGTCTGCCAGCTTACATTTACCCAAACTGTCCATTACTGGAACCTATGATCTG
AAGAGCGTCCTGGGTCAACTGGGCATCACTAAGGTCTTCAGCAATGGGGCTGACCTCTCCGGGGTCACAG
AGGAGGCACCCCTGAAGCTCTCCAAGGTGAGATCACCCTGACGACCTTGTTGCACCCTGGTATCTGTAGG
GAAGAATGTGTGGGGGCTGCAGCTCTGTCCTGAGGCTGAGGAAGGGGCCGAGGGAAACAAATGAAGACCC
AGGCTGAGCTCCTGAAGATGCCCGTGATTCACTGACACGGGACGTGGTCAAACAGCAAAGCCAGGCAGGG
GACTGCTGTGCAGCTGGCACTTTCGGGGCCTCCCTTGAGGTTGTGTCACTGACCCTGAATTTCAACTTTG
CCCAAGACCTTCTAGACATTGGGCCTTGATTTATCCATACTGACACAGAAAGGTTTGGGCTAAGTTGTTT
CAAAGGAATTTCTGACTCCTTCGATCTGTGAGATTTGGTGTCTGAATTAATGAATGATTTCAGCTAAAGA
TGACACTTATTTTGGAAAACTAAAGGCGACCAATGAACAACTGCAGTTCCATGAATGGCTGCATTATCTT
GGGGTCTGGGCACTGTGAAGGTCACTGCCAGGGTCCGTGTCCTCAAGGAGCTTCAAGCCGTGTACTAGAA
AGGAGAGAGCCCTGGAGGCAGACGTGGAGTGACGATGCTCTTCCCTGTTCTGAGTTGTGGGTGCACCTGA
GCAGGGGGAGAGGCGCTTGTCAGGAAGATGGACAGAGGGGAGCCAGCCCCATCAGCCAAAGCCTTGAGGA
GGAGCAAGGCCTATGTGACAGGGAGGGAGAGGATGTGCAGGGCCAGGGCCGTCCAGGGGGAGTGAGCGCT
TCCTGGGAGGTGTCCACGTGAGCCTTGCTCGAGGCCTGGGATCAGCCTTACAACGTGTCTCTGCTTCTCT
CCCCTCCAGGCCGTGCATAAGGCTGTGTTAACCCTAGAAAGATAGTCTGCGTAAAATTGACGCATGCATT
CTTGAAATATTGCTCTCTCTTTCTAAATAGCGCGAATCCGTCGCTGTGCATTTAGGACATCTCAGTCGCC
GCTTGGAGCTCCCGTGAGGCGTGCTTGTCAATGCGGTAAGTGTCACTGATTTTGAACTATAACGACCGCG
TGAGTCAAAATGACGCATGATTATCTTTTACGTGACTTTTAAGATTTAACTCATACGATAATTATATTGT
TATTTCATGTTCTACTTACGTGATAACTTATTATATATATATTTTCTTGTTATAGATATCAACTAGAATG
CTAGCTGCCACCTGGTACCGAGCTCGACTTTCACTTTTCTCTATCACTGATAGGGAGTGGTAAACTCGAC
TTTCACTTTTCTCTATCACTGATAGGGAGTGGTAAACTCGACTTTCACTTTTCTCTATCACTGATAGGGA
GTGGTAAACTCGACTTTCACTTTTCTCTATCACTGATAGGGAGTGGTAAACTCGACTTTCACTTTTCTCT
ATCACTGATAGGGAGTGGTAAACTCGACTTTCACTTTTCTCTATCACTGATAGGGAGTGGTAAACTCGAC
TTTCACTTTTCTCTATCACTGATAGGGAGTGGTAAACTCGACCTATATAAGCAGAGCTCGTTTAGTGAAC
CGTCAGATCGCCTGCAGACGCCATCCACGCTGTTTTGACCTCCATAGAAGACACCGGGACCGATCCAGCC
TCCGCGGCCCCGAATTGAACAGCCACCATGGGCGGCAAGCCCATCCCCAACCCCCTGCTGGGCCTGGACA
GCACCGCTAGCAAAGACAATACTGTGCCTCTGAAGCTGATCGCTCTCCTGGCTAATGGCGAGTTCCATAG
TGGCGAACAGCTGGGAGAAACCCTGGGCATGTCCAGGGCCGCTATCAACAAGCACATTCAGACTCTGCGC
GACTGGGGCGTGGACGTGTTCACCGTGCCCGGAAAGGGCTACTCTCTGCCCGAGCCTATCCCGCTGCTGA
ACGCTAAACAGATTCTGGGACAGCTGGACGGCGGGAGCGTGGCAGTCCTGCCTGTGGTCGACTCCACCAA
TCAGTACCTGCTGGATCGAATCGGCGAGCTGAAGAGTGGGGATGCTTGCATTGCAGAATATCAGCAGGCA
GGGAGAGGAAGCAGAGGGAGGAAATGGTTCTCTCCTTTTGGAGCTAACCTGTACCTGAGTATGTTTTGGC
GCCTGAAGCGGGGACCAGCAGCAATCGGCCTGGGCCCGGTCATCGGAATTGTCATGGCAGAAGCGCTGCG
AAAGCTGGGAGCAGACAAGGTGCGAGTCAAATGGCCCAATGACCTGTATCTGCAGGATAGAAAGCTGGCA
GGCATCCTGGTGGAGCTGGCCGGAATAACAGGCGATGCTGCACAGATCGTCATTGGCGCCGGGATTAACG
TGGCTATGAGGCGCGTGGAGGAAAGCGTGGTCAATCAGGGCTGGATCACACTGCAGGAAGCAGGGATTAA
CCTGGACAGGAATACTCTGGCCGCTACGCTGATCCGAGAGCTGCGGGCAGCCCTGGAACTGTTCGAGCAG
GAAGGCCTGGCTCCATATCTGCCACGGTGGGAGAAGCTGGATAACTTCATCAATAGACCCGTGAAGCTGA
TCATTGGGGACAAAGAGATTTTCGGGATTAGCCGGGGGATTGATAAACAGGGAGCCCTGCTGCTGGAACA
GGACGGAGTTATCAAACCCTGGATGGGCGGAGAAATCAGTCTGCGGTCTGCCGAAAAGGGAGGTGGCTCC
GGAGAGGGCAGGGGAAGTCTTCTAACATGCGGGGACGTGGAGGAAAATTTTGGCCCAGGAGGCTCCTCTG
ATAATGGACCCCAAAATCAGCGAAATGCACCCCGCATTACGTTTGGTGGACCCTCAGATTCAACTGGCAG
TAACCAGAATGGAGAACGCAGTGGGGCGCGATCAAAACAACGTCGGCCCCAAGGTTTACCCAATAATACT
GCGTCTTGGTTCACCGCTCTCACTCAACATGGCAAGGAAGACCTTAAATTCCCTCGAGGACAAGGCGTTC
CAATTAACACCAATAGCAGTCCAGATGACCAAATTGGCTACTACCGAAGAGCTACCAGACGAATTCGTGG
TGGTGACGGTAAAATGAAAGATCTCAGTCCAAGATGGTATTTCTACTACCTAGGAACTGGGCCAGAAGCT
GGACTTCCCTATGGTGCTAACAAAGACGGCATCATATGGGTTGCAACTGAGGGAGCCTTGAATACACCAA
AAGATCACATTGGCACCCGCAATCCTGCTAACAATGCTGCAATCGTGCTACAACTTCCTCAAGGAACAAC
ATTGCCAAAAGGCTTCTACGCAGAAGGGAGCAGAGGCGGCAGTCAAGCCTCTTCTCGTTCCTCATCACGT
AGTCGCAACAGTTCAAGAAATTCAACTCCAGGCAGCAGTAGGGGAACTTCTCCTGCTAGAATGGCTGGCA
ATGGCGGTGATGCTGCTCTTGCTTTGCTGCTGCTTGACAGATTGAACCAGCTTGAGAGCAAAATGTCTGG
TAAAGGCCAACAACAACAAGGCCAAACTGTCACTAAGAAATCTGCTGCTGAGGCTTCTAAGAAGCCTCGG
CAAAAACGTACTGCCACTAAAGCATACAATGTAACACAAGCTTTCGGCAGACGTGGTCCAGAACAAACCC
AAGGAAATTTTGGGGACCAGGAACTAATCAGACAAGGAACTGATTACAAACATTGGCCGCAAATTGCACA
ATTTGCCCCCAGCGCTTCAGCGTTCTTCGGAATGTCGCGCATTGGCATGGAAGTCACACCTTCGGGAACG
TGGTTGACCTACACAGGTGCCATCAAATTGGATGACAAAGATCCAAATTTCAAAGATCAAGTCATTTTGC
TGAATAAGCATATTGACGCATACAAAACATTCCCACCAACAGAGCCTAAAAAGGACAAAAAGAAGAAGGC
TGATGAAACTCAAGCCTTACCGCAGAGACAGAAGAAACAGCAAACTGTGACTCTTCTTCCTGCTGCAGAT
TTGGATGATTTCTCCAAACAATTGCAACAATCCATGAGCAGTGCTGACTCAACTCAGGCCTCAGGTTAAT
AGTGACTGCACTCCTCTGGCAGGTGGTCCCACCTGCATAAGCTGAACTAAGCCTGTGCCTTCTAGTTGCC
AGCCATCTGTTGTTTGCCCCTCCCCCGTGCCTTCCTTGACCCTGGAAGGTGCCACTCCCACTGTCCTTTC
CTAATAAAATGAGGAAATTGCATCGCATTGTCTGAGTAGGTGTCATTCTATTCTGGGGGGTGGGGTGGGG
CAGGACAGCAAGGGGGAGGATTGGGAAGACAATAGCAGGCATGCTGGGGATGCGGTGGGCTCTATGGTAT
GCAAACCTTTCTACCGGGTAGGGGAGGCGCTTTTCCCAAGGCAGTCTGGAGCATGCGCTTTAGCAGCCCC
GCTGGGCACTTGGCGCTACACAAGTGGCCTCTGGCCTCGCACACATTCCACATCCACCGGTAGGCGCCAA
CCGGCTCCGTTCTTTGGTGGCCCCTTCGCGCCACCTTCTACTCCTCCCCTAGTCAGGAAGTTCCCCCCCG
CCCCGCAGCTCGCGTCGTGCAGGACGTGACAAATGGAAGTAGCACGCCTCACTAGTCTCGTGCAGATGGA
CAGCACCGCTGAGCAATGGAAGCGGGTAGGCCTTTGGGGCAGCGGCCAATAGCAGCTTTGCTCCTTCGCT
TTCTGGGCTCAGAGGCTGGGAAGGGGTGGGTCCGGGGGCGGGCTCAGGGGCGGGCTCAGGGGCGGGGCGG
G
Features (pLannotate 1.2.2; 24 found; start..end, strand, type, name):
    107..505     +  CDS            BSD: blasticidin S deaminase; Aspergillus terreus BSD; confers resistance to blasticidin
    512..642     +  polyA_signal   SV40 poly(A) signal: SV40 polyadenylation signal
    960..1052    +  CDS            A1AT1_HORSE (fragment): Experimental evidence at protein level: Swiss-Prot protein existence level 1. From Equus caballus (Horse).
   1928..2017    +  misc_feature   MCS (fragment): pBluescript multiple cloning site
   2030..2048    -  promoter       T3 promoter: promoter for bacteriophage T3 RNA polymerase
   2093..2109    -  protein_bind   lac operator: The lac repressor binds to the lac operator to inhibit transcription in E. coli. This inhibition can be relieved by adding lactose or isopropyl-β-D-thiogalactopyranoside (IPTG). lac repressor encoded by lacI
   2117..2147    -  promoter       lac promoter: promoter for the E. coli lac operon
   2162..2183    -  protein_bind   CAP binding site: CAP binding activates transcription in the presence of cAMP. E. coli catabolite activator protein
   2196..2288    -  CDS            lacI (fragment): lac repressor; lacI; The lac repressor binds to the lac operator to inhibit transcription in E. coli. This inhibition can be relieved by adding lactose or isopropyl-β-D-thiogalactopyranoside (IPTG).
   2471..3059    -  rep_origin     ori: high-copy-number ColE1/pMB1/pBR322/pUC origin of replication
   3230..4090    -  CDS            AmpR: β-lactamase; bla; confers resistance to ampicillin, carbenicillin, and related antibiotics
   4091..4195    -  promoter       AmpR promoter: bla
   4248..4676    -  rep_origin     f1 ori (sequence partly withheld): f1 bacteriophage origin of replication; arrow indicates direction of (+) strand synthesis
   4681..4836    -  CDS            lacZα (fragment): LacZα fragment of β-galactosidase; lacZ fragment
   4844..4862    +  promoter       T7 promoter: promoter for bacteriophage T7 RNA polymerase
   4903..5052    +  CDS            SERPINA1 (fragment): A1AT_HUMAN - Also known as AAT, PI. Experimental evidence at protein level: Swiss-Prot protein existence level 1. [Short peptide from AAT]: reversible chymotrypsin inhibitor. It also inhibits elastase, but not trypsin. Its major physiological function is the protection of the lower respiratory tract against proteolytic destruction by human leukocyte elastase (HLE). From Homo sapiens (Human).
   6254..6524    -  protein_bind   tetracycline response element: contains seven copies of the tetracycline operator tetO tetracycline repressor TetR
   6538..6578    +  promoter       tight TRE promoter (fragment): Tet-responsive promoter PTight, consisting of seven tet operator sequences followed by the minimal CMV promoter
   6718..7674    +  CDS            TurboID: mutant of the E. coli biotin ligase BioID engineered for improved catalytic efficiency (Branon et al., 2018)
   7690..7734    +  CDS            T2A (fragment): 2A peptide from Thosea asigna virus capsid protein Eukaryotic ribosomes fail to insert a peptide bond between the Gly and Pro residues, yielding separate polypeptides.
   7760..8050    +  CDS            ORF9B_SARS2: Experimental evidence at protein level: Swiss-Prot protein existence level 1. Plays a role in the inhibition of host innate immune response by targeting the mitochondrial-associated adapter MAVS. Mechanistically, usurps the E3 ligase ITCH to trigger the degradation of MAVS, TRAF3, and TRAF6. In addition, causes mitochondrial elongation by triggering ubiquitination and proteasomal degradation of dynamin- like protein 1/DNM1L. From Severe acute respiratory syndrome coronavirus 2 (2019-nCoV) (SARS-CoV-2).
   8210..8419    +  CDS            Y14_SARS: Experimental evidence at protein level: Swiss-Prot protein existence level 1. From Severe acute respiratory syndrome coronavirus (SARS-CoV).
   9069..9293    +  polyA_signal   bGH poly(A) signal: bovine growth hormone polyadenylation signal
   9312..94      +  promoter       PGK promoter (across the origin): mouse phosphoglycerate kinase 1 promoter
