[The description below was written by a language model from this plasmid's Addgene catalogue record and pLannotate feature annotations shown in this document.]
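Description:
pPB-TRE-V5-TurboID-MUTT2A-SARS-CoV2-NCAP-bGH polyA > mPGK-BlastR-SV40 polyA is a 9.7 kb mammalian expression plasmid built for PiggyBac transposition, assembled by Golden Gate cloning into the pMCS-AAT-PB:PGKpuro∆tk backbone. It is maintained in E. coli as a high-copy plasmid through a ColE1/pUC-type origin with ampicillin resistance (AmpR). It also retains pBluescript-derived remnants: an f1 origin, lacZα and lac promoter fragments, and T3/T7 promoters. The automated annotation does not call the PiggyBac terminal repeats. It does detect short SERPINA1 (alpha-1-antitrypsin)-like fragments on either side of the cargo, which are consistent with the "AAT" homology sequences of the parental backbone.

The cargo contains two mammalian expression units. In the first, a tetracycline response element with a minimal CMV (tight TRE) promoter drives an open reading frame that, according to the name, encodes V5-tagged TurboID, a mutated T2A peptide and the SARS-CoV-2 nucleocapsid protein (N), ending in a bGH polyadenylation signal. The V5 tag itself is not annotated. The ORF9b and SARS "Y14" hits within the N region reflect alternative reading frames that overlap the N gene, not separate inserts. A wild-type T2A would release TurboID from N through ribosomal skipping. The "MUT" designation suggests this is impaired, so that the biotin ligase stays fused to the bait, although the record does not describe the mutation. The second unit uses the mouse PGK promoter to express blasticidin S deaminase with an SV40 poly(A) signal, for selecting stable integrants.

Two nucleotide substitutions are recorded by the depositor. The construct fits inducible proximity-labeling proteomics of N interactors. Induction would require a Tet transactivator, and integration a transposase, neither of which is annotated on this plasmid.
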