Addgene plasmid #218913: pPB-TRE-V5-TurboID-MUTT2A-SARS-CoV2-NCAP-bGH polyA > mPGK-BlastR-SV40 polyA
Purpose: PiggyBac transposition
Depositing lab: Sven Eyckerman. Depositing organization: Vlaams Instituut voor Biotechnologie (VIB, vzw). Publication: Leveraging a self-cleaving peptide for tailored control in proximity labeling proteomics. Delhaye L, Moschonas GD, Fijalkowska D, Verhee A, De Sutter D, Van de Steene T, De Meyer M, Grzesik H, Van Moortel L, De Bosscher K, Jacobs T, Eyckerman S. Cell Rep Methods. 2024 Jul 15;4(7):100818. doi: 10.1016/j.crmeth.2024.100818. Epub 2024 Jul 9. PubMed 38986614.
Backbone
  Vector backbone: pMCS-AAT-PB:PGKpuro∆tk
  Backbone manufacturer: Wellcome Trust Sanger
  Vector type: Mammalian Expression
Growth in bacteria
  Bacterial resistance: Ampicillin, 100 μg/mL
  Growth temperature: 37°C
  Growth strain: DH5alpha
  Copy number: High Copy
Gene/Insert
  Gene/Insert name: V5-TurboID-MUTT2A-SARS-CoV2-NCAP/BlastR
  Species: Other
  Mutation: 2363G>C and 5335T>C
  Entrez Gene: N (a.k.a. GU280_gp10)
  Cloning method: Golden Gate
  Sequencing primers: 5′ Unknown
Terms and licenses: Academic/Nonprofit Terms; Industry Terms: Not Available to Industry
Depositor comments: Please visit https://doi.org/10.1101/2023.11.03.565112 for bioRxiv preprint.
How to cite: pPB-TRE-V5-TurboID-MUTT2A-SARS-CoV2-NCAP-bGH polyA > mPGK-BlastR-SV40 polyA was a gift from Sven Eyckerman (Addgene plasmid # 218913 ; http://n2t.net/addgene:218913 ; RRID:Addgene_218913)
